>Addgene plasmid #124714 | pKD251 | addgene full sequence | sequence record 251809 | Addgene NGS Result
TAAATCACTGCATAATTCGTGTCGCTCAAGGCGCACTCCCGTTCTGGATAATGTTTTTTGCGCCGACATC
ATAACGGTTCTGGCTAATATTCTGAAATGAGCTGTTGACAATTAATCATCGGCTCGTATAATGTGTGGAA
TTGTGAGCGGATAACAATTTCACACAGTCCCCTCGCCACAACAAGTATAACGCTTTATACATGAATTTAA
CCCTGACCCGAAGACTCTGGATGGGCTTTGCCCTGATGGCGCTGTTAACCCTGACCAGTACCCTGGTGGG
ATGGTACAACCTGCGCTTTATCAGCCAGGTGGAAAAAGACAACACTCAGGCATTGATTCCTACCATGAAT
ATGGCGCGCCAGTTGAGCGAAGCCAGCGCCTGGGAACTTTTCGCCGCGCAGAACCTGACCAGTGCCGATA
ACGAAAAGATGTGGCAGGCGCAGGGGCGAATGCTCACCGCACAAAGCCTGAAGATTAATGCGTTGCTGCA
AGCGTTACGGGAACAAGGTTTTGATACCACCGCTATTGAACAACAGGAGCAGGAGATCTCCCGTTCGTTA
CGTCAGCAAGGGGAACTGGTGGGGCAGCGTTTGCAACTGCGCCAGCAACAACAGCAACTCAGTCAGCAGA
TAGTCGCTGCCGCCGATGAGATCGCACGCCTGGCGCAAGGTCAGGCGAATAATGCGACAACTTCCGCTGG
AGCGACCCAGGCCGGGATTTACGATTTGATCGAACAAGATCAGCGTCAGGCTGCTGAAAGTGCACTCGAT
CGGCTGATTGATATCGATCTTGAGTATGTTAACCAGATGAATGAACTGCGCCTTAGCGCTCTGCGGGTGC
AGCAAATGGTGATGAATCTGGGGCTGGAGCAGATCCAGAAAAATGCACCAACGCTGGAAAAGCAGCTCAA
TAATGCGGTGAAAATTCTGCAACGTCGGCAAATACGCATTGAAGATCCGGGTGTTCGTGCGCAGGTCGCA
ACAACGTTAACTACCGTTAGCCAATATAGCGATTTGCTGGCGCTGTATCAGCAGGACAGTGAAATCAGCA
ATCACCTACAAACTCTCGCACAAAATAACATCGCCCAGTTCGCGCAGTTTAGTAGCGAAGTCAGTCAGCT
GGTCGACACCATTGAGCTGCGTAATCAGCACGGACTGGCGCATCTGGAAAAAGCGAGTGCACGCGGGCAA
TACAGCCTGTTATTGCTGGGGATGGTTTCACTTTGCGCACTGATTCTGATCCTCTGGCGCGTGGTTTATC
GCTCAGTCACGCGTCCACTTGCCGAACAAACGCAGGCGCTGCAACGGCTGCTGGACGGTGATATTGACTC
CCCTTTCCCGGAAACCGCTGGCGTACGGGAGCTGGATACCATCGGGCGGCTGATGGATGCGTTTCGCAGC
AATGTTCATGCACTGAATCGCCACCGCGAACAGCTGGCGGCGCAGGTCAAAGCGCGTACAGCTGAATTGC
AGGAACTGGTGATAGAACACCGACAGGCACGGGCGGAAGCAGAAAAAGCCAGCCAGGCAAAATCGGCGTT
TCTGGCGGCGATGAGCCATGAGATCCGCACACCGCTGTACGGTATTCTCGGCACTGCTCAACTGCTGGCA
GATAACCCCGCACTTAACGCCCAGCGTGATGATTTGCGGGCAATTACTGACTCTGGTGAATCGTTGCTGA
CCATCCTCAACGATATTCTCGATTATTCCGCTATCGAAGCAGGTGGCAAGAATGTTTCGGTCAGCGATGA
GCCCTTTGAACCGCGCCCGCTGCTGGAAAGTACCCTGCAATTAATGAGCGGACGGGTGAAAGGTCGCCCG
ATTCGCCTGGCAACGGCAATTGCCGATGATATGCCGTGCGCGTTAATGGGCGATCCACGACGTATTCGTC
AGGTTATAACCAACCTGTTGAGCAACGCCCTGCGTTTTACTGACGAAGGGTACATTATCCTGCGTAGTCG
CACTGATGGCGAGCAATGGCTGGTCGAAGTGGAAGACAGCGGCTGCGGTATTGATCCCGCGAAACTGGCA
GAAATCTTCCAGCCATTTGTGCAGGTAAGCGGCAAACGCGGCGGCACCGGGCTGGGACTGACTATCAGTA
GCCGTCTGGCCCAGGCGATGGGCGGCGAACTGAGCGCCACCAGCACGCCGGAGGTTGGAAGCTGTTTTTG
TTTACGCTTGCCGTTACGTGTTGCCACGGCACCCGTGCCAAAAACAGTCAATCAGGCGGTGCGTCTTGAC
GGTTTACGTTTGCTGTTAATTGAAGATAACCCGCTAACCCAGCGAATTACCATTGAGATGCTGAAAACCA
GTGGTGCGCAGATTGTTGCTGTTGGCAATGCCGCGCAGGCTTTAGAGACACTGCAAAATAGCGAACCGTT
TGCTGCCGCACTGGTGGATTTTGATCTGCCGGATATCGACGGCATTACGCTTGCCCGACAACTGGCACAG
CAATATCCGTCGCTGGTTTTGATTGGCTTTAGCGCCCATGTCATTGACGAAACGCTGCGCCAGCGTACCA
GTTCATTATTCCGCGGGATTATCCCTAAACCGGTGCCGCGTGAAGTGCTCGGTCAGTTACTGGCGCACTA
TCTCCAACTGCAAGTCAATAATGATCAATCGCTGGATGTATCGCAACTCAATGAAGATGCTCAGTTAATG
GGGACGGAGAAGATCCACGAATGGCTGGTATTATTTACACAACATGCCCTGCCGCTTCTCGATGAAATCG
ACATTGCCCGCGCCAGTCAGGATAGCGAGAAAATAAAGCGTGCCGCGCATCAGCTAAAAAGCAGTTGCTC
GAGTCTGGGAATGCATATCGCCAGCCAGCTATGCGCACAACTGGAGCAGCAGCCATTATCTGCCCCCCTT
CCACACGAAGAAATTACACGCAGTGTTGCCGCTCTGGAAGCATGGTTGCATAAGAAAGACCTGAACGCGA
TTTAATAATAATCTAGACCAGGCATCAAATAAAACGAAAGGCTCAGTCGAAAGACTGGGCCTTTCGTTTT
ATCTGTTGTTTGTCGGTGAACGCTCTCTACTAGAGTCACACTGGCTCACCTTCGGGTGGGCCTTTCTGCG
TTTATAGTAAATCACTGCATAATTCGTGTCGCTCAAGGCGCACTCCCGTTCTGGATAATGTTTTTTGCGC
CGACATCATAACGGTTCTGGCAAATATTCTGAAATGAGCTGGTTAGCTAGTCACGTCTAAGAAACCATTA
TTATCATGACATTAACCTATAAAAATAGGCGTATCACGAGGCAGAATTTCAGATAAAAAAAATCCTTAGC
TTTCGCTAAGGATGATTTCTGGGTACCCGGGGATCCTCTAGAGTCGACCTGCAGGCTTTACGGCTAGCTC
AGCCCTAGGTATTATGCTAGCTACTAGAGAAAGAGGAGAAATACTAGATGAAAAACATAAATGCCGACGA
CACATACAGAATAATTAATAAAATTAAAGCTTGTAGAAGCAATAATGATATTAATCAATGCTTATCTGAT
ATGACTAAAATGGTACATTGTGAATATTATTTACTCGCGATCATTTATCCTCATTCTATGGTTAAATCTG
ATATTTCAATCCTAGATAATTACCCTAAAAAATGGAGGCAATATTATGATGACGCTAATTTAATAAAATA
TGATCCTATAGTAGATTATTCTAACTCCAATCATTCACCAATTAATTGGAATATATTTGAAAACAATGCT
GTAAATAAAAAATCTCCAAATGTAATTAAAGAAGCGAAAACATCAGGTCTTATCACTGGGTTTAGTTTCC
CTATTCATACGGCTAACAATGGCTTCGGAATGCTTAGTTTTGCACATTCAGAAAAAGACAACTATATAGA
TAGTTTATTTTTACATGCGTGTATGAACATACCATTAATTGTTCCTTCTCTAGTTGATAATTATCGAAAA
ATAAATATAGCAAATAATAAATCAAACAACGATTTAACCAAAAGAGAAAAAGAATGTTTAGCGTGGGCAT
GCGAAGGAAAAAGCTCTTGGGATATTTCAAAAATATTAGGTTGCAGTGAGCGTACTGTCACTTTCCATTT
AACCAATGCGCAAATGAAACTCAATACAACAAACCGCTGCCAAAGTATTTCTAAAGCAATTTTAACAGGA
GCAATTGATTGCCCATACTTTAAAAATTAATAACACTGATAGTGCTAGTGTAGATCACTACTAGAGCCAG
GCATCAAATAAAACGAAAGGCTCAGTCGAAAGACTGGGCCTTTCGTTTTATCTGTTGTTTGTCGGTGAAC
GCTCTCTACTAGAGTCACACTGGCTCACCTTCGGGTGGGCCTTTCTGCGTTTATATACAATTGTTTAACA
TAAGTACCTGTAGGATCGTACAGGTTTACTATTTTACCTCTGGCGGTGATAATTCTTGCAACAAACAATA
GGTAAGGCGTTACCCAACACTATATATTTTACATCATTCCGCTTTAATTTCAATGCGCGTACTGCTATTT
TTACTTCTTTCCCTTTTCATGTTGCCGGCATTTTCGGCTGATAACCTGTTGCGCTGGCATGATGCGCAGC
ATTTCACGGTGCAAGCCTCTACGCCGCTTAAAGCCAAACGCGCATGGAAACTGTGCGCGCTTTATCCCAG
CCTGAAAGATTCATATTGGTTATCGTTGAACTATGGTATGCAGGAGGCTGCTCGCCGCTACGGTGTGGAT
TTAAAAGTGCTGGAGGCAGGCGGCTACAGCCAGTTGGCTACCCAGCAAGCACAAATCGACCAGTGTAAAC
AGTGGGGCGCAGAGGCCATTTTGCTCGGTAGTAGCACGACCTCATTTCCCGACCTGCAAAAGCAGGTAGC
AAGTCTGCCGGTGATCGAACTGGTAAATGCTATTGATGCTCCCCAGGTGAAAAGCCGCGTTGGTGTGCCC
TGGTTTCAGATGGGCTATCAACCGGGGCGATATCTGGTGCAATGGGCGCACGGTAAACCACTGAATGTGC
TGTTGATGCCCGGACCCGATAACGCCGGGGGCAGTAAGGAGATGGTCGAGGGTTTTCGCGCAGCCATTGC
CGGAAGCCCGGTGCGTATTGTTGATATTGCGCTTGGTGATAACGATATTGAAATCCAGCGTAACCTGTTG
CAGGAGATGCTGGAACGCCATCCAGAAATCGACGTCGTTGCCGGAACGGCCATTGCGGCAGAGGCGGCAA
TGGGGGAAGGGCGTAACCTGAAAACGCCGCTTACCGTGGTGTCGTTTTATCTTTCACATCAGGTGTATCG
CGGGCTGAAGCGGGGAAGAGTGATTATGGCTGCCAGCGATCAAATGGTCTGGCAGGGGGAACTGGCGGTT
GAGCAGGCCATCAGGCAATTACAGGGGCAATCGGTTTCTGATAATGTCAGCCCACCGATTTTAGTTCTGA
CGCCGAAAAATGCCGACCGTGAACATATTCGCCGCTCGCTGTCACCAGGGGGATTTCGTCCGGTCTATTT
TTATCAGCACACATCAGCGGCTAAGAAATAATAACCAGGCATCAAATAAAACGAAAGGCTCAGTCGAAAG
ACTGGGCCTTTCGTTTTATCTGTTGTTTGTCGGTGAACGCTCTCTACTAGAGTCACACTGGCTCACCTTC
GGGTGGGCCTTTCTGCGTTTATAGGTACCCGGGGATCCTCTAGAGTCGACCTGCAGGCATGCAAGCTTAG
CAAGCGAACCGGAATTGCCAGCTGGGGCGCCCTCTGGTAAGGTTGGGAAGCCCTGCAAAGTAAACTGGAT
GGCTTTCTTGCCGCCAAGGATCTGATGGCGCAGGGGATCAAGATCTGATCAAGAGACAGGATGAGGATCG
TTTCGTATGAGGGAAGCGGTGATCGCCGAAGTATCGACTCAACTATCAGAGGTAGTTGGCGTCATCGAGC
GCCATCTCGAACCGACGTTGCTGGCCGTACATTTGTACGGCTCCGCAGTGGATGGCGGCCTGAAGCCACA
CAGTGATATTGATTTGCTGGTTACGGTGACCGTAAGGCTTGATGAAACAACGCGGCGAGCTTTGATCAAC
GACCTTTTGGAAACTTCGGCTTCCCCTGGAGAGAGCGAGATTCTCCGCGCTGTAGAAGTCACCATTGTTG
TGCACGACGACATCATTCCGTGGCGTTATCCAGCTAAGCGCGAACTGCAATTTGGAGAATGGCAGCGCAA
TGACATTCTTGCAGGTATCTTCGAGCCAGCCACGATCGACATTGATCTGGCTATCTTGCTGACAAAAGCA
AGAGAACATAGCGTTGCCTTGGTAGGTCCAGCGGCGGAGGAACTCTTTGATCCGGTTCCTGAACAGGATC
TATTTGAGGCGCTAAATGAAACCTTAACGCTATGGAACTCGCCGCCCGACTGGGCTGGCGATGAGCGAAA
TGTAGTGCTTACGTTGTCCCGCATTTGGTACAGCGCAGTAACCGGCAAAATCGCGCCGAAGGATGTCGCT
GCCGACTGGGCAATGGAGCGCCTGCCGGCCCAGTATCAGCCCGTCATACTTGAAGCTAGACAGGCTTATC
TTGGACAAGAAGAAGATCGCTTGGCCTCGCGCGCAGATCAGTTGGAAGAATTTGTCCACTACGTGAAAGG
CGAGATCACCAAGGTAGTCGGCAAATAAGAGCTCGCTTGGACTCCTGTTGATAGATCCAGTAATGACCTC
AGAACTCCATCTGGATTTGTTCAGAACGCTCGGTTGCCGCCGGGCGTTTTTTATTGGTGAGAATCCAAGC
ACTAGTAACAACTTATATCGTATGGGGCTGACTTCAGGTGCTACATTTGAAGAGATAAATTGCACTGAAA
TCTAGTAATATTTTATCTGATTAATAAGATGATCTTCTTGAGATCGTTTTGGTCTGCGCGTAATCTCTTG
CTCTGAAAACGAAAAAACCGCCTTGCAGGGCGGTTTTTCGAAGGTTCTCTGAGCTACCAACTCTTTGAAC
CGAGGTAACTGGCTTGGAGGAGCGCAGTCACCAAAACTTGTCCTTTCAGTTTAGCCTTAACCGGCGCATG
ACTTCAAGACTAACTCCTCTAAATCAATTACCAGTGGCTGCTGCCAGTGGTGCTTTTGCATGTCTTTCCG
GGTTGGACTCAAGACGATAGTTACCGGATAAGGCGCAGCGGTCGGACTGAACGGGGGGTTCGTGCATACA
GTCCAGCTTGGAGCGAACTGCCTACCCGGAACTGAGTGTCAGGCGTGGAATGAGACAAACGCGGCCATAA
CAGCGGAATGACACCGGTAAACCGAAAGGCAGGAACAGGAGAGCGCACGAGGGAGCCGCCAGGGGGAAAC
GCCTGGTATCTTTATAGTCCTGTCGGGTTTCGCCACCACTGATTTGAGCGTCAGATTTCGTGATGCTTGT
CAGGGGGGCGGAGCCTATGGAAAAACGGCTTTGCCGCGGCCCTCTCACTTCCCTGTTAAGTATCTTCCTG
GCATCTTCCGGGAAATCTCCGCCCCGTTCGTAAGCCATTTCCGCTCGCCGCAGTCGAACGACCGAGCGTA
GCGAGTCAGTGAGCGAGGAAGCGGAATATATCCCGAAGCGGCATGCATTTACGTTGACACCATCGAATGG
TGCAAAACCTTTCGCGGTATGGCATGATAGCGCCCGGAAGAGAGTCAATTCAGGGTGGTGAATGTGAAAC
CAGTAACGTTATACGATGTCGCAGAGTATGCCGGTGTCTCTTATCAGACCGTTTCCCGCGTGGTGAACCA
GGCCAGCCACGTTTCTGCGAAAACGCGGGAAAAAGTGGAAGCGGCGATGGCGGAGCTGAATTACATTCCC
AACCGCGTGGCACAACAACTGGCGGGCAAACAGTCGTTGCTGATTGGCGTTGCCACCTCCAGTCTGGCCC
TGCACGCGCCGTCGCAAATTGTCGCGGCGATTAAATCTCGCGCCGATCAACTGGGTGCCAGCGTGGTGGT
GTCGATGGTAGAACGAAGCGGCGTCGAAGCCTGTAAAGCGGCGGTGCACAATCTTCTCGCGCAACGCGTC
AGTGGGCTGATCATTAACTATCCGCTGGATGACCAGGATGCCATTGCTGTGGAAGCTGCCTGCACTAATG
TTCCGGCGTTATTTCTTGATGTCTCTGACCAGACACCCATCAACAGTATTATTTTCTCCCATGAAGACGG
TACGCGACTGGGCGTGGAGCATCTGGTCGCATTGGGTCACCAGCAAATCGCGCTGTTAGCGGGCCCATTA
AGTTCTGTCTCGGCGCGTCTGCGTCTGGCTGGCTGGCATAAATATCTCACTCGCAATCAAATTCAGCCGA
TAGCGGAACGGGAAGGCGACTGGAGTGCCATGTCCGGTTTTCAACAAACCATGCAAATGCTGAATGAGGG
CATCGTTCCCACTGCGATGCTGGTTGCCAACGATCAGATGGCGCTGGGCGCAATGCGCGCCATTACCGAG
TCCGGGCTGCGCGTTGGTGCGGATATCTCGGTAGTGGGATACGACGATACCGAAGACAGCTCATGTTATA
TCCCGCCGTTAACCACCATCAAACAGGATTTTCGCCTGCTGGGGCAAACCAGCGTGGACCGCTTGCTGCA
ACTCTCTCAGGGCCAGGCGGTGAAGGGCAATCAGCTGTTGCCCGTCTCACTGGTGAAAAGAAAAACCACC
CTGGCGCCCAATACGCAAACCGCCTCTCCCCGCGCGTTGGCCGATTCATTAATGCAGCTGGCACGACAGG
TTTCCCGACTGGAAAGCGGGCAGTGAGGCATCAAATAAAACGAAAGGCTCAGTCGAAAGACTGGGCCTTT
CGTTTTATCTGTTGTTTGTCGGTGAACGCTCTCCTGAGTAGGACAAATCCGCCGCCCTAGACCTAGGGCG
TTCGGCTGCGGCGAGCGGTATCAGCTCACTCAAAGGCGGTAATACG
Features (pLannotate 1.2.2; 22 found; start..end, strand, type, name):
    105..133     +  promoter       tac promoter: strong E. coli promoter; hybrid between the trp and lac UV5 promoters
    141..157     +  protein_bind   lac operator: The lac repressor binds to the lac operator to inhibit transcription in E. coli. This inhibition can be relieved by adding lactose or isopropyl-β-D-thiogalactopyranoside (IPTG). lac repressor encoded by lacI
    201..2942    +  CDS            torS: TORS_ECOLI - Also known as yccI. Experimental evidence at protein level: Swiss-Prot protein existence level 1. Member of the two-component regulatory system TorS/TorR involved in the anaerobic utilization of trimethylamine-N-oxide (TMAO). Detects the presence of TMAO in the medium and, in response, activates TorR via a four-step phosphorelay. When TMAO is removed, TorS can dephosphorylate TorR, probably by a reverse phosphorelay involving His- 860 and Asp-733. From Escherichia coli (strain K12).
   2966..3037    +  terminator     rrnB T1 terminator: transcription terminator T1 from the E. coli rrnB gene
   3053..3080    +  terminator     T7Te terminator: phage T7 early transcription terminator
   3266..3309    -  terminator     bacterial terminator: putative bacterial transcription terminator
   3312..3346    +  misc_feature   MCS (fragment): pUC18/19 multiple cloning site
   3408..4157    +  CDS            luxR: LUXR_ALIFS - Experimental evidence at protein level: Swiss-Prot protein existence level 1. Transcriptional activator of the bioluminescence operon. Binds to the OHHL autoinducer. From Aliivibrio fischeri (Vibrio fischeri).
   4205..4276    +  terminator     rrnB T1 terminator: transcription terminator T1 from the E. coli rrnB gene
   4292..4319    +  terminator     T7Te terminator: phage T7 early transcription terminator
   4463..5488    +  CDS            torT: TORT_ECOLI - Also known as yccH. Experimental evidence at protein level: Swiss-Prot protein existence level 1. Upon binding a putative inducer it probably interacts with TorS and allows it to play a role in the induction of the torCAD operon for trimethylamine N-oxide reductase. From Escherichia coli (strain K12).
   5503..5574    +  terminator     rrnB T1 terminator: transcription terminator T1 from the E. coli rrnB gene
   5590..5617    +  terminator     T7Te terminator: phage T7 early transcription terminator
   5624..5668    +  misc_feature   MCS (fragment): pUC18/19 multiple cloning site
   5669..5785    +  CDS            tnpA (fragment): TN5P_ECOLX - Also known as tnp. Experimental evidence at protein level: Swiss-Prot protein existence level 1. Mediates transposition of transposon Tn5 by a 'cut and paste' mechanism. First, the monomeric transposase binds the 19 bp inverted DNA repeats flanking the transposon. Then, dimerization of the DNA- bound transposase creates a synaptic DNA complex. After nicking of the first DNA strand, excision of the transposon proceeds through a series of intermediates. The transposase then mediates the insertion of the transposon at a new site by strand transfer. The activity of the wild- type tran
   5817..6608    +  CDS            SmR: aminoglycoside adenylyltransferase (Murphy, 1985); aadA; confers resistance to spectinomycin and streptomycin
   6620..6714    +  terminator     lambda t0 terminator: transcription terminator from phage lambda
   6828..7373    +  rep_origin     p15A ori: Plasmids containing the medium-copy-number p15A origin of replication can be propagated in E. coli cells that contain a second plasmid with the ColE1 origin.
   7461..7516    +  rep_origin     RSF ori (fragment): Plasmids containing the RSF 1030 origin of replication can be propagated in E. coli cells that contain additional plasmids with compatible origins.
   7546..7623    +  promoter       lacIq promoter: lacI (mutant); In the lacIq allele, a single base change in the promoter boosts expression of the lacI gene about 10-fold.
   7624..8706    +  CDS            lacI: lac repressor; lacI; The lac repressor binds to the lac operator to inhibit transcription in E. coli. This inhibition can be relieved by adding lactose or isopropyl-β-D-thiogalactopyranoside (IPTG).
   8712..8798    +  terminator     rrnB T1 terminator: Escherichia coli rrnB; transcription terminator T1 from the E. coli rrnB gene
