[The description below was written by a language model from this plasmid's Addgene catalogue record and pLannotate feature annotations shown in this document.]
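Description:
pKD251 is a low-copy bacterial expression and synthetic-biology plasmid of about 8.9 kb built on a pACYCDuet-1 backbone. It replicates in E. coli from the p15A origin, which is compatible with ColE1-type plasmids and so allows co-maintenance with companion constructs. Selection is by spectinomycin through an aadA (SmR) aminoglycoside adenylyltransferase gene followed by a lambda t0 terminator. The annotation also picks up small leftover fragments of an RSF origin, a Tn5 transposase reading frame and pUC-type cloning sites, which look like assembly remnants rather than functional parts.

The payload provides independently tunable expression of the sensing components of the E. coli trimethylamine-N-oxide (TMAO) two-component pathway. The torS gene, encoding the sensor histidine kinase that signals to TorR through a multistep phosphorelay, sits behind a tac promoter with a lac operator. It is repressed by plasmid-encoded LacI expressed from the lacIq promoter, so it is IPTG-inducible. The torT gene, encoding the protein thought to bind the inducer and interact with TorS, is stated to be driven by a promoter named PD59_luxR; this promoter is not annotated in the feature table, but it presumably lies just upstream of the torT coding sequence. It would depend on the Aliivibrio fischeri LuxR activator also carried on the plasmid, which responds to the acyl-homoserine lactone autoinducer. The promoter driving luxR itself is not annotated. Each cassette is insulated by tandem rrnB T1 and T7Te terminators. The catalogue links torT to the torS gene entry, which appears to be a record error.

The response regulator TorR and any reporter output are absent, so the plasmid is presumably paired with another construct. The associated work concerns rewiring two-component systems by swapping DNA-binding domains.
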