Addgene plasmid #124714: pKD251
Purpose: Expression of torS under Ptac and torT under PD59_luxR
Depositing lab: Jeffrey Tabor. Depositing organization: Rice University. Publication: Rewiring bacterial two-component systems by modular DNA-binding domain swapping. Schmidl SR, Ekness F, Sofjan K, Daeffler KN, Brink KR, Landry BP, Gerhardt KP, Dyulgyarov N, Sheth RU, Tabor JJ. Nat Chem Biol. 2019 Jul;15(7):690-698. doi: 10.1038/s41589-019-0286-6. Epub 2019 May 20. PubMed 31110305.
Backbone
  Vector backbone: pACYCDuet-1
  Total vector size (bp): 8865
  Vector type: Bacterial Expression, Synthetic Biology
Growth in bacteria
  Bacterial resistance: Spectinomycin, 50 μg/mL
  Growth temperature: 37°C
  Growth strain: DH5alpha
  Copy number: Low Copy
Gene/Insert 1
  Gene/Insert name: torS
  Insert size (bp): 2742
  Entrez Gene: torS (a.k.a. b0993, ECK0984, yccI)
Gene/Insert 2
  Gene/Insert name: torT
  Insert size (bp): 1026
  Entrez Gene: torS (a.k.a. b0993, ECK0984, yccI)
Gene/Insert 3
  Gene/Insert name: lacI
  Insert size (bp): 1080
  Entrez Gene: lacI (a.k.a. b0345, ECK0342)
Gene/Insert 4
  Gene/Insert name: luxR
  Species: Aliivibrio fischeri
  Insert size (bp): 750
  GenBank ID: AF170104
Terms and licenses: Academic/Nonprofit Terms; Industry Terms: Not Available to Industry
How to cite: pKD251 was a gift from Jeffrey Tabor (Addgene plasmid # 124714 ; http://n2t.net/addgene:124714 ; RRID:Addgene_124714)
